>Addgene plasmid #145178 | pcDNA3-sACE2-T92Q-sfGFP | addgene full sequence | sequence record 292625 | Addgene NGS Result
TCTAGAGGGCCCGTTTAAACCCGCTGATCAGCCTCGACTGTGCCTTCTAGTTGCCAGCCATCTGTTGTTT
GCCCCTCCCCCGTGCCTTCCTTGACCCTGGAAGGTGCCACTCCCACTGTCCTTTCCTAATAAAATGAGGA
AATTGCATCGCATTGTCTGAGTAGGTGTCATTCTATTCTGGGGGGTGGGGTGGGGCAGGACAGCAAGGGG
GAGGATTGGGAAGACAATAGCAGGCATGCTGGGGATGCGGTGGGCTCTATGGCTTCTGAGGCGGAAAGAA
CCAGCTGGGGCTCTAGGGGGTATCCCC
[124 nt withheld, positions 308-431]
C
[91 nt withheld, positions 433-523]
A
[49 nt withheld, positions 525-573]
CCTTTGACGTTGGAGTCCACGTTCTTT
[37 nt withheld, positions 601-637]
ACCCTATCTCGGTCTATTCTTTTGATTTATAAGGGATTTTGCCGATTTCGGCCTATTGGTTAAAAAATGA
GCTGATTTAACAAAAATTTAACGCGAATTAATTCTGTGGAATGTGTGTCAGTTAGGGTGTGGAAAGTCCC
CAGGCTCCCCAGCAGGCAGAAGTATGCAAAGCATGCATCTCAATTAGTCAGCAACCAGGTGTGGAAAGTC
CCCAGGCTCCCCAGCAGGCAGAAGTATGCAAAGCATGCATCTCAATTAGTCAGCAACCATAGTCCCGCCC
CTAACTCCGCCCATCCCGCCCCTAACTCCGCCCAGTTCCGCCCATTCTCCGCCCCATGGCTGACTAATTT
TTTTTATTTATGCAGAGGCCGAGGCCGCCTCTGCCTCTGAGCTATTCCAGAAGTAGTGAGGAGGCTTTTT
TGGAGGCCTAGGCTTTTGCAAAAAGCTCCCGGGAGCTTGTATATCCATTTTCGGATCTGATCAAGAGACA
GGATGAGGATCGTTTCGCATGATTGAACAAGATGGATTGCACGCAGGTTCTCCGGCCGCTTGGGTGGAGA
GGCTATTCGGCTATGACTGGGCACAACAGACAATCGGCTGCTCTGATGCCGCCGTGTTCCGGCTGTCAGC
GCAGGGGCGCCCGGTTCTTTTTGTCAAGACCGACCTGTCCGGTGCCCTGAATGAACTGCAGGACGAGGCA
GCGCGGCTATCGTGGCTGGCCACGACGGGCGTTCCTTGCGCAGCTGTGCTCGACGTTGTCACTGAAGCGG
GAAGGGACTGGCTGCTATTGGGCGAAGTGCCGGGGCAGGATCTCCTGTCATCTCACCTTGCTCCTGCCGA
GAAAGTATCCATCATGGCTGATGCAATGCGGCGGCTGCATACGCTTGATCCGGCTACCTGCCCATTCGAC
CACCAAGCGAAACATCGCATCGAGCGAGCACGTACTCGGATGGAAGCCGGTCTTGTCGATCAGGATGATC
TGGACGAAGAGCATCAGGGGCTCGCGCCAGCCGAACTGTTCGCCAGGCTCAAGGCGCGCATGCCCGACGG
CGAGGATCTCGTCGTGACCCATGGCGATGCCTGCTTGCCGAATATCATGGTGGAAAATGGCCGCTTTTCT
GGATTCATCGACTGTGGCCGGCTGGGTGTGGCGGACCGCTATCAGGACATAGCGTTGGCTACCCGTGATA
TTGCTGAAGAGCTTGGCGGCGAATGGGCTGACCGCTTCCTCGTGCTTTACGGTATCGCCGCTCCCGATTC
GCAGCGCATCGCCTTCTATCGCCTTCTTGACGAGTTCTTCTGAGCGGGACTCTGGGGTTCGAAATGACCG
ACCAAGCGACGCCCAACCTGCCATCACGAGATTTCGATTCCACCGCCGCCTTCTATGAAAGGTTGGGCTT
CGGAATCGTTTTCCGGGACGCCGGCTGGATGATCCTCCAGCGCGGGGATCTCATGCTGGAGTTCTTCGCC
CACCCCAACTTGTTTATTGCAGCTTATAATGGTTACAAATAAAGCAATAGCATCACAAATTTCACAAATA
AAGCATTTTTTTCACTGCATTCTAGTTGTGGTTTGTCCAAACTCATCAATGTATCTTATCATGTCTGTAT
ACCGTCGACCTCTAGCTAGAGCTTGGCGTAATCATGGTCATAGCTGTTTCCTGTGTGAAATTGTTATCCG
CTCACAATTCCACACAACATACGAGCCGGAAGCATAAAGTGTAAAGCCTGGGGTGCCTAATGAGTGAGCT
AACTCACATTAATTGCGTTGCGCTCACTGCCCGCTTTCCAGTCGGGAAACCTGTCGTGCCAGCTGCATTA
ATGAATCGGCCAACGCGCGGGGAGAGGCGGTTTGCGTATTGGGCGCTCTTCCGCTTCCTCGCTCACTGAC
TCGCTGCGCTCGGTCGTTCGGCTGCGGCGAGCGGTATCAGCTCACTCAAAGGCGGTAATACGGTTATCCA
CAGAATCAGGGGATAACGCAGGAAAGAACATGTGAGCAAAAGGCCAGCAAAAGGCCAGGAACCGTAAAAA
GGCCGCGTTGCTGGCGTTTTTCCATAGGCTCCGCCCCCCTGACGAGCATCACAAAAATCGACGCTCAAGT
CAGAGGTGGCGAAACCCGACAGGACTATAAAGATACCAGGCGTTTCCCCCTGGAAGCTCCCTCGTGCGCT
CTCCTGTTCCGACCCTGCCGCTTACCGGATACCTGTCCGCCTTTCTCCCTTCGGGAAGCGTGGCGCTTTC
TCATAGCTCACGCTGTAGGTATCTCAGTTCGGTGTAGGTCGTTCGCTCCAAGCTGGGCTGTGTGCACGAA
CCCCCCGTTCAGCCCGACCGCTGCGCCTTATCCGGTAACTATCGTCTTGAGTCCAACCCGGTAAGACACG
ACTTATCGCCACTGGCAGCAGCCACTGGTAACAGGATTAGCAGAGCGAGGTATGTAGGCGGTGCTACAGA
GTTCTTGAAGTGGTGGCCTAACTACGGCTACACTAGAAGAACAGTATTTGGTATCTGCGCTCTGCTGAAG
CCAGTTACCTTCGGAAAAAGAGTTGGTAGCTCTTGATCCGGCAAACAAACCACCGCTGGTAGCGGTGGTT
TTTTTGTTTGCAAGCAGCAGATTACGCGCAGAAAAAAAGGATCTCAAGAAGATCCTTTGATCTTTTCTAC
GGGGTCTGACGCTCAGTGGAACGAAAACTCACGTTAAGGGATTTTGGTCATGAGATTATCAAAAAGGATC
TTCACCTAGATCCTTTTAAATTAAAAATGAAGTTTTAAATCAATCTAAAGTATATATGAGTAAACTTGGT
CTGACAGTTACCAATGCTTAATCAGTGAGGCACCTATCTCAGCGATCTGTCTATTTCGTTCATCCATAGT
TGCCTGACTCCCCGTCGTGTAGATAACTACGATACGGGAGGGCTTACCATCTGGCCCCAGTGCTGCAATG
ATACCGCGAGACCCACGCTCACCGGCTCCAGATTTATCAGCAATAAACCAGCCAGCCGGAAGGGCCGAGC
GCAGAAGTGGTCCTGCAACTTTATCCGCCTCCATCCAGTCTATTAATTGTTGCCGGGAAGCTAGAGTAAG
TAGTTCGCCAGTTAATAGTTTGCGCAACGTTGTTGCCATTGCTACAGGCATCGTGGTGTCACGCTCGTCG
TTTGGTATGGCTTCATTCAGCTCCGGTTCCCAACGATCAAGGCGAGTTACATGATCCCCCATGTTGTGCA
AAAAAGCGGTTAGCTCCTTCGGTCCTCCGATCGTTGTCAGAAGTAAGTTGGCCGCAGTGTTATCACTCAT
GGTTATGGCAGCACTGCATAATTCTCTTACTGTCATGCCATCCGTAAGATGCTTTTCTGTGACTGGTGAG
TACTCAACCAAGTCATTCTGAGAATAGTGTATGCGGCGACCGAGTTGCTCTTGCCCGGCGTCAATACGGG
ATAATACCGCGCCACATAGCAGAACTTTAAAAGTGCTCATCATTGGAAAACGTTCTTCGGGGCGAAAACT
CTCAAGGATCTTACCGCTGTTGAGATCCAGTTCGATGTAACCCACTCGTGCACCCAACTGATCTTCAGCA
TCTTTTACTTTCACCAGCGTTTCTGGGTGAGCAAAAACAGGAAGGCAAAATGCCGCAAAAAAGGGAATAA
GGGCGACACGGAAATGTTGAATACTCATACTCTTCCTTTTTCAATATTATTGAAGCATTTATCAGGGTTA
TTGTCTCATGAGCGGATACATATTTGAATGTATTTAGAAAAATAAACAAATAGGGGTTCCGCGCACATTT
CCCCGAAAAGTGCCACCTGACGTCGACGGATCGGGAGATCTCCCGATCCCCTATGGTGCACTCTCAGTAC
AATCTGCTCTGATGCCGCATAGTTAAGCCAGTATCTGCTCCCTGCTTGTGTGTTGGAGGTCGCTGAGTAG
TGCGCGAGCAAAATTTAAGCTACAACAAGGCAAGGCTTGACCGACAATTGCATGAAGAATCTGCTTAGGG
TTAGGCGTTTTGCGCTGCTTCGCGATGTACGGGCCAGATATACGCGTTGACATTGATTATTGACTAGTTA
TTAATAGTAATCAATTACGGGGTCATTAGTTCATAGCCCATATATGGAGTTCCGCGTTACATAACTTACG
GTAAATGGCCCGCCTGGCTGACCGCCCAACGACCCCCGCCCATTGACGTCAATAATGACGTATGTTCCCA
TAGTAACGCCAATAGGGACTTTCCATTGACGTCAATGGGTGGAGTATTTACGGTAAACTGCCCACTTGGC
AGTACATCAAGTGTATCATATGCCAAGTACGCCCCCTATTGACGTCAATGACGGTAAATGGCCCGCCTGG
CATTATGCCCAGTACATGACCTTATGGGACTTTCCTACTTGGCAGTACATCTACGTATTAGTCATCGCTA
TTACCATGGTGATGCGGTTTTGGCAGTACATCAATGGGCGTGGATAGCGGTTTGACTCACGGGGATTTCC
AAGTCTCCACCCCATTGACGTCAATGGGAGTTTGTTTTGGCACCAAAATCAACGGGACTTTCCAAAATGT
CGTAACAACTCCGCCCCATTGACGCAAATGGGCGGTAGGCGTGTACGGTGGGAGGTCTATATAAGCAGAG
CTCTCTGGCTAACTAGAGAACCCACTGCTTACTGGCTTATCGAAATTAATACGACTCACTATAGGGAGAC
CCAAGCTGGCTAGCGCCACCATGTCAAGCTCTTCCTGGCTCCTTCTCAGCCTTGTTGCTGTAACTGCTGC
TCAGTCCACCATTGAGGAACAGGCCAAGACATTTTTGGACAAGTTTAACCACGAAGCCGAAGACCTGTTC
TATCAAAGTTCACTTGCTTCTTGGAATTATAACACCAATATTACTGAAGAGAATGTCCAAAACATGAATA
ATGCTGGGGACAAATGGTCTGCCTTTTTAAAGGAACAGTCCACACTTGCCCAAATGTATCCACTACAAGA
AATTCAGAATCTCCAAGTCAAGCTTCAGCTGCAGGCTCTTCAGCAAAATGGGTCTTCAGTGCTCTCAGAA
GACAAGAGCAAACGGTTGAACACAATTCTAAATACAATGAGCACCATCTACAGTACTGGAAAAGTTTGTA
ACCCAGATAATCCACAAGAATGCTTATTACTTGAACCAGGTTTGAATGAAATAATGGCAAACAGTTTAGA
CTACAATGAGAGGCTCTGGGCTTGGGAAAGCTGGAGATCTGAGGTCGGCAAGCAGCTGAGGCCATTATAT
GAAGAGTATGTGGTCTTGAAAAATGAGATGGCAAGAGCAAATCATTATGAGGACTATGGGGATTATTGGA
GAGGAGACTATGAAGTAAATGGGGTAGATGGCTATGACTACAGCCGCGGCCAGTTGATTGAAGATGTGGA
ACATACCTTTGAAGAGATTAAACCATTATATGAACATCTTCATGCCTATGTGAGGGCAAAGTTGATGAAT
GCCTATCCTTCCTATATCAGTCCAATTGGATGCCTCCCTGCTCATTTGCTTGGTGATATGTGGGGTAGAT
TTTGGACAAATCTGTACTCTTTGACAGTTCCCTTTGGACAGAAACCAAACATAGATGTTACTGATGCAAT
GGTGGACCAGGCCTGGGATGCACAGAGAATATTCAAGGAGGCCGAGAAGTTCTTTGTATCTGTTGGTCTT
CCTAATATGACTCAAGGATTCTGGGAAAATTCCATGCTAACGGACCCAGGAAATGTTCAGAAAGCAGTCT
GCCATCCCACAGCTTGGGACCTGGGGAAGGGCGACTTCAGGATTCTTATGTGCACAAAGGTGACAATGGA
CGACTTCCTGACAGCTCATCATGAGATGGGGCATATCCAGTATGATATGGCATATGCTGCACAACCTTTT
CTGCTAAGAAATGGAGCTAATGAAGGATTCCATGAAGCTGTTGGGGAAATCATGTCACTTTCTGCAGCCA
CACCTAAGCATTTAAAATCCATTGGTCTTCTGTCACCCGATTTTCAAGAAGACAATGAAACAGAAATAAA
CTTCCTGCTCAAACAAGCACTCACGATTGTTGGGACTCTGCCATTTACTTACATGTTAGAGAAGTGGAGG
TGGATGGTCTTTAAAGGGGAAATTCCCAAAGACCAGTGGATGAAAAAGTGGTGGGAGATGAAGCGAGAGA
TAGTTGGGGTGGTGGAACCTGTGCCCCATGATGAAACATACTGTGACCCCGCATCTCTGTTCCATGTTTC
TAATGATTACTCATTCATTCGATATTACACAAGGACCCTTTACCAATTCCAGTTTCAAGAAGCACTTTGT
CAAGCAGCTAAACATGAAGGCCCTCTGCACAAATGTGACATCTCAAACTCTACAGAAGCTGGACAGAAAC
TGTTCAATATGCTGAGGCTTGGAAAATCAGAACCCTGGACCCTAGCATTGGAAAATGTTGTAGGAGCAAA
GAACATGAATGTAAGGCCACTGCTCAACTACTTTGAGCCCTTATTTACCTGGCTGAAAGACCAGAACAAG
AATTCTTTTGTGGGATGGAGTACCGACTGGAGTCCATATGCAGACGGATCCGGTGGGTCCGGTAGTGGTG
GTTCCAAAGGAGAAGAACTTTTCACTGGAGTTGTCCCAATTCTTGTTGAATTAGATGGTGATGTTAATGG
GCACAAATTTTCTGTCCGTGGAGAGGGTGAAGGTGATGCTACAAACGGAAAACTCACCCTTAAATTTATT
TGCACTACTGGAAAACTACCTGTTCCATGGCCAACACTTGTCACTACTCTGACCTATGGTGTTCAATGCT
TTTCCCGTTATCCGGATCACATGAAACGGCATGACTTTTTCAAGAGTGCCATGCCCGAAGGTTATGTACA
GGAACGCACTATATCTTTCAAAGATGACGGGACCTACAAGACGCGTGCTGAAGTCAAGTTTGAAGGTGAT
ACCCTTGTTAATCGTATCGAGTTAAAAGGTATTGATTTTAAAGAAGATGGAAACATTCTCGGACACAAAC
TGGAGTACAACTTTAACTCACACAATGTATACATCACGGCAGACAAACAAAAGAATGGAATCAAAGCTAA
CTTCAAAATTCGCCACAACGTTGAAGATGGTTCCGTTCAACTAGCAGACCATTATCAACAAAATACTCCA
ATTGGCGATGGCCCTGTCCTTTTACCAGACAACCATTACCTGTCGACACAATCTGTCCTTTCGAAAGATC
CCAACGAAAAGCGTGACCACATGGTCCTTCTTGAGTTTGTAACTGCTGCTGGGATTACACATGGCATGGA
TGAGCTCTACAAATGATAACTCGAG
Features (pLannotate 1.2.2; 21 found; start..end, strand, type, name):
     38..262     +  polyA_signal   bGH poly(A) signal: bovine growth hormone polyadenylation signal
    266..287     +  promoter       SV40 promoter (fragment): SV40 enhancer and early promoter
    308..736     +  rep_origin     f1 ori (sequence partly withheld): f1 bacteriophage origin of replication; arrow indicates direction of (+) strand synthesis
    750..1079    +  promoter       SV40 promoter: SV40 enhancer and early promoter
   1146..1937    +  CDS            neo: KKA2_KLEPN - Also known as kan, nptII. Experimental evidence at protein level: Swiss-Prot protein existence level 1. Resistance to kanamycin, neomycin, paromomycin, ribostamycin, butirosin and gentamicin B. From Klebsiella pneumoniae.
   1961..2119    +  CDS            ble (fragment): BLE_KLEPN - Experimental evidence at protein level: Swiss-Prot protein existence level 1. Binding protein with a strong affinity to the bleomycin family of antibiotics. Binds to CL990; an antimitotic-antibiotic compound. From Klebsiella pneumoniae.
   2114..2235    +  polyA_signal   SV40 poly(A) signal: SV40 polyadenylation signal
   2308..2324    -  protein_bind   lac operator: The lac repressor binds to the lac operator to inhibit transcription in E. coli. This inhibition can be relieved by adding lactose or isopropyl-β-D-thiogalactopyranoside (IPTG). lac repressor encoded by lacI
   2332..2362    -  promoter       lac promoter: promoter for the E. coli lac operon
   2377..2398    -  protein_bind   CAP binding site: CAP binding activates transcription in the presence of cAMP. E. coli catabolite activator protein
   2411..2503    -  CDS            lacI (fragment): lac repressor; lacI; The lac repressor binds to the lac operator to inhibit transcription in E. coli. This inhibition can be relieved by adding lactose or isopropyl-β-D-thiogalactopyranoside (IPTG).
   2686..3274    -  rep_origin     ori: high-copy-number ColE1/pMB1/pBR322/pUC origin of replication
   3445..4305    -  CDS            AmpR: β-lactamase; bla; confers resistance to ampicillin, carbenicillin, and related antibiotics
   4306..4410    -  promoter       AmpR promoter: bla
   4469..4521    -  misc_feature   bom (fragment): basis of mobility region from pBR322
   4676..5055    +  enhancer       CMV enhancer: human cytomegalovirus immediate early enhancer
   5056..5259    +  promoter       CMV promoter: human cytomegalovirus (CMV) immediate early promoter
   5255..5288    +  LTR            5' LTR (truncated) (fragment): truncated 5' long terminal repeat (LTR) from HIV-1
   5304..5322    +  promoter       T7 promoter: promoter for bacteriophage T7 RNA polymerase
   5348..7198    +  CDS            ACE2 (fragment): ACE2_HUMAN - Experimental evidence at protein level: Swiss-Prot protein existence level 1. [Isoform 2]: (Microbial infection) Non-functional as a receptor for human coronavirus SARS-CoV-2. From Homo sapiens (Human).
   7220..7930    +  CDS            Superfolder GFP: Superfolder GFP is a basic (constitutively fluorescent) green fluorescent protein published in 2005, derived from Aequorea victoria. It is reported to be a very rapidly-maturing weak dimer.
