[The description below was written by a language model from this plasmid's Addgene catalogue record and pLannotate feature annotations shown in this document.]
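Description:
pcDNA3-sACE2-T92Q-sfGFP is a mammalian expression plasmid built on the pcDNA3.1(+) backbone, about 7.9 kb in total. It carries a soluble form of human angiotensin-converting enzyme 2 (ACE2). In E. coli it is maintained at high copy through a ColE1/pUC-type origin and selected with ampicillin via the β-lactamase gene. An f1 origin is also present, a standard backbone element that allows single-stranded DNA production. For mammalian cells, an SV40 early promoter drives the neomycin phosphotransferase gene, terminated by an SV40 poly(A) signal, which permits G418 selection of stable transfectants. The automated annotation also flags small fragments (lac promoter/operator, lacI, ble, bom, and a short match to an HIV-1 LTR near the CMV promoter). These appear to be backbone remnants or incidental sequence matches rather than functional parts of the design.

The expression cassette uses the CMV immediate-early enhancer and promoter, followed by a T7 promoter, with the insert cloned between NheI and XhoI and terminated by the bovine growth hormone polyadenylation signal. The insert encodes the extracellular protease domain of ACE2 (residues M1 to D615), so the native N-terminus is retained while the downstream regions of the full-length receptor are omitted. It carries the T92Q substitution, which the record describes as a glycosylation mutant. A short glycine-serine linker joins the C terminus to superfolder GFP, a rapidly maturing green fluorescent protein that provides a fluorescent readout of the fusion.

The associated work concerns engineering human ACE2 to optimise binding to the SARS-CoV-2 spike protein. The construct therefore serves to produce a fluorescently tagged soluble ACE2 variant in mammalian cells, presumably for comparing spike binding with other variants.
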