Addgene plasmid #145178: pcDNA3-sACE2-T92Q-sfGFP
Purpose: Mammalian expression plasmid for sACE2-sfGFP glycosylation mutant T92Q
Depositing lab: Erik Procko. Depositing organization: University of Illinois at Urbana-Champaign. Publication: Engineering human ACE2 to optimize binding to the spike protein of SARS coronavirus 2. Chan KK, Dorosky D, Sharma P, Abbasi SA, Dye JM, Kranz DM, Herbert AS, Procko E. Science. 2020 Sep 4;369(6508):1261-1265. doi: 10.1126/science.abc0870. Epub 2020 Aug 4. PubMed 32753553.
Backbone
  Vector backbone: pcDNA3.1(+)
  Backbone manufacturer: Invitrogen
  Backbone size w/o insert (bp): 5332
  Total vector size (bp): 7939
  Vector type: Mammalian Expression
  Selectable markers: Neomycin (select with G418)
Growth in bacteria
  Bacterial resistance: Ampicillin, 100 μg/mL
  Growth temperature: 37°C
  Growth strain: DH5alpha
  Copy number: High Copy
Gene/Insert
  Gene/Insert name: Angiotensin-converting enzyme 2 (alt names: ACE2; peptidyl-dipeptidase A)
  Species: H. sapiens (human)
  Insert size (bp): 2607
  Mutation: Extracellular, soluble protease domain (a.a. M1-D615) with mutation T92Q
  GenBank ID: NM_021804.1
  Entrez Gene: ACE2 (a.k.a. ACEH)
  Promoter: CMV
  Tag / fusion protein: Linker GSGGSGSGG and superfolder GFP (C terminal on insert)
  Cloning method: Restriction Enzyme; 5′ cloning site NheI (not destroyed); 3′ cloning site XhoI (not destroyed)
  Sequencing primers: 5′ CMV-fwd; 3′ BGH-rev
Terms and licenses: Academic/Nonprofit Terms; Industry Terms: Not Available to Industry
Depositor comments: Please visit https://www.biorxiv.org/content/10.1101/2020.03.16.994236v1 for BioRxiv preprint.
How to cite: pcDNA3-sACE2-T92Q-sfGFP was a gift from Erik Procko (Addgene plasmid # 145178 ; http://n2t.net/addgene:145178 ; RRID:Addgene_145178)
