>Addgene plasmid #145178 | pcDNA3-sACE2-T92Q-sfGFP | addgene partial sequence | sequence record 288272 | BGH-rev 5'-TAGAAGGCACAGTCGAGG-3'
CCTCTAGACTCGAGTTATCATTTGTAGAGCTCATCCATGCCATGTGTAATCCCAGCAGCAGTTACAAACT
CAAGAAGGACCATGTGGTCACGCTTTTCGTTGGGATCTTTCGAAAGGACAGATTGTGTCGACAGGTAATG
GTTGTCTGGTAAAAGGACAGGGCCATCGCCAATTGGAGTATTTTGTTGATAATGGTCTGCTAGTTGAACG
GAACCATCTTCAACGTTGTGGCGAATTTTGAAGTTAGCTTTGATTCCATTCTTTTGTTTGTCTGCCGTGA
TGTATACATTGTGTGAGTTAAAGTTGTACTCCAGTTTGTGTCCGAGAATGTTTCCATCTTCTTTAAAATC
AATACCTTTTAACTCGATACGATTAACAAGGGTATCACCTTCAAACTTGACTTCAGCACGCGTCTTGTAG
GTCCCGTCATCTTTGAAAGATATAGTGCGTTCCTGTACATAACCTTCGGGCATGGCACTCTTGAAAAAGT
CATGCCGTTTCATGTGATCCGGATAACGGGAAAAGCATTGAACACCATAGGTCAGAGTAGTGACAAGTGT
TGGCCATGGAACAGGTAGTTTTCCAGTAGTGCAAATAAATTTAAGGGTGAGTTTTCCGTTTGTAGCATCA
CCTTCACCCTCTCCACGGACAGAAAATTTGTGCCCATTAACATCACCATCTAATTCAACAAGAATTGGGA
CAACTCCAGTGAAAAGTTCTTCTCCTTTGGAACCACCACTACCGGACCCACCGGATCCGTCTGCATATGG
ACTCCAGTCGGTACTCCATCCCACAAAAGAATTCTTGTTCTGGTCTTTCAGCCAGGTAAATAAGGGCTCA
AAGTAGTTGAGCAGTGGCCTTACATTCATGTTCTTTGCTCCTACAACA
