>Addgene plasmid #145178 | pcDNA3-sACE2-T92Q-sfGFP | addgene partial sequence | sequence record 288273 | T7 5'-TAATACGACTCACTATAGGG-3'
GCTCTTCCTGGCTCCTTCTCAGCCTTGTTGCTGTAACTGCTGCTCAGTCCACCATTGAGGAACAGGCCAA
GACATTTTTGGACAAGTTTAACCACGAAGCCGAAGACCTGTTCTATCAAAGTTCACTTGCTTCTTGGAAT
TATAACACCAATATTACTGAAGAGAATGTCCAAAACATGAATAATGCTGGGGACAAATGGTCTGCCTTTT
TAAAGGAACAGTCCACACTTGCCCAAATGTATCCACTACAAGAAATTCAGAATCTCCAAGTCAAGCTTCA
GCTGCAGGCTCTTCAGCAAAATGGGTCTTCAGTGCTCTCAGAAGACAAGAGCAAACGGTTGAACACAATT
CTAAATACAATGAGCACCATCTACAGTACTGGAAAAGTTTGTAACCCAGATAATCCACAAGAATGCTTAT
TACTTGAACCAGGTTTGAATGAAATAATGGCAAACAGTTTAGACTACAATGAGAGGCTCTGGGCTTGGGA
AAGCTGGAGATCTGAGGTCGGCAAGCAGCTGAGGCCATTATATGAAGAGTATGTGGTCTTGAAAAATGAG
ATGGCAAGAGCAAATCATTATGAGGACTATGGGGATTATTGGAGAGGAGACTATGAAGTAAATGGGGTAG
ATGGCTATGACTACAGCCGCGGCCAGTTGATTGAAGATGTGGAACATACCTTTGAAGAGATTAAACCATT
ATATGAACATCTTCATGCCTATGTGAGGGCAAAGTTGATGAATGCCTATCCTTCCTATATCAGTCCAATT
GGATGCCTCCCTGCTCATTTGCTTG
